Addgene plasmid #38853: HSD17B8
Purpose: Bacterial expression for structure determination; may not be full ORF
Depositing lab: Nicola Burgess-Brown. Depositing organization: University of Oxford.
Backbone
  Vector backbone: pNIC-CTHF
  Backbone manufacturer: SGC
  Vector type: Bacterial Expression
Growth in bacteria
  Bacterial resistance: Kanamycin, 50 μg/mL
  Growth temperature: 37°C
  Growth strain: Mach1
  Copy number: Low Copy
Gene/Insert
  Gene/Insert name: HSD17B8 (alt names: HSD17B8: hydroxysteroid (17-beta) dehydrogenase 8 [RefSeq] (aka KE6, FABG, HKE6, FABGL, RING2, H2-KE6, D6S2245E, dJ1033B10.9); PDB:2PD6)
  Species: H. sapiens (human)
  Insert size (bp): 846
  Entrez Gene: Hsd17b8 (a.k.a. Fabgl, Ke6, RING2)
  Tag / fusion protein: Tev His Flag (C terminal on insert)
  Cloning method: Ligation Independent Cloning
  Sequencing primers: 5′ T7; 3′ T7-term
Terms and licenses: Academic/Nonprofit Terms; Industry Terms: Not Available to Industry
How to cite: HSD17B8 was a gift from Nicola Burgess-Brown (Addgene plasmid # 38853 ; http://n2t.net/addgene:38853 ; RRID:Addgene_38853)
