[The description below was written by a language model from this plasmid's Addgene catalogue record.]
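Description:
HSD17B8 is a bacterial expression plasmid built on the pNIC-CTHF backbone from the SGC, carrying a human HSD17B8 coding fragment for recombinant protein production aimed at structure determination. It is propagated in E. coli as a low-copy plasmid under kanamycin selection. The record does not name the origin of replication or list other backbone features, and no feature table is provided.

The insert is about 846 bp and encodes hydroxysteroid (17-beta) dehydrogenase 8, also known by aliases such as KE6, FABG, FABGL and RING2. The record cautions that it may not be the full open reading frame, which is typical of constructs whose boundaries have been trimmed to give a well-behaved, crystallisable domain. An associated PDB entry is noted, indicating that this construct is linked to a solved structure. The fragment was introduced by ligation-independent cloning and is fused at its C terminus to a TEV–His–FLAG tag. The polyhistidine segment allows immobilised metal affinity purification, the FLAG epitope allows antibody-based detection or capture, and the TEV protease site allows the tags to be removed after purification.

The promoter is not explicitly stated. The listed T7 and T7-terminator sequencing primers suggest that the insert sits in a T7 promoter/terminator expression cassette, which would require an expression host supplying T7 RNA polymerase. The strain named in the record is a cloning and propagation strain rather than an expression host. The plasmid is mainly used to overproduce and purify human HSD17B8 for crystallography and related biochemical or biophysical studies.
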