>Addgene plasmid #38853 | HSD17B8 | depositor partial sequence | sequence record 48911 | HSD17B8 sequence 846 bps
ATGCAGAACCGACTCCGCTCCGCACTGGCCTTGGTCACAGGTGCGGGGAGCGGCATCGGCCGAGCGGTCA
GTGTACGCCTGGCCGGAGAGGGGGCCACCGTAGCTGCCTGCGACCTGGACCGGGCAGCGGCACAGGAGAC
GGTGCGGCTGCTGGGCGGGCCAGGGAGCAAGGAGGGGCCGCCCCGAGGGAACCATGCTGCCTTCCAGGCT
GACGTGTCTGAGGCCAGGGCCGCCAGGTGCCTGCTGGAACAAGTGCAGGCCTGCTTTTCTCGCCCACCAT
CTGTCGTTGTGTCCTGTGCGGGCATCACCCAGGATGAGTTTCTGCTGCACATGTCTGAGGATGACTGGGA
CAAAGTCATAGCTGTCAACCTCAAGGGCACCTTCCTAGTCACTCAGGCTGCAGCACAAGCCCTGGTGTCC
AATGGTTGTCGTGGTTCCATCATCAACATCAGTAGCATCGTAGGAAAGGTGGGGAACGTGGGGCAGACAA
ACTATGCAGCATCCAAGGCTGGAGTGATTGGGCTGACCCAGACCGCAGCCCGGGAGCTTGGACGACATGG
GATCCGCTGTAACTCTGTCCTCCCAGGGTTCATTGCAACACCCATGACACAGAAAGTGCCACAGAAAGTG
GTGGACAAGATTACTGAAATGATCCCGATGGGACACTTGGGGGACCCTGAGGATGTGGCAGATGTGGTCG
CATTCTTGGCATCTGAAGATAGTGGATACATCACAGGGACCTCAGTGGAAGTCACTGGAGGTCTTTTCAT
GGCAGAGAACCTCTACTTCCAATCGCACCATCATCACCACCATGATTACAAGGATGACGACGATAAGTGA
GGATCC
