>Addgene plasmid #38853 | HSD17B8 | addgene partial sequence | sequence record 50376 | T7 5'-TAATACGACTCACTATAGGG-3'
ATAATTTTGTTTAACCTTAAGAAGGAGATATACTATGCAGAACCGACTCCGCTCCGCACTGGCCTTGGTC
ACAGGTGCGGGGAGCGGCATCGGCCGAGCGGTCAGTGTACGCCTGGCCGGAGAGGGGGCCACCGTAGCTG
CCTGCGACCTGGACCGGGCAGCGGCACAGGAGACGGTGCGGCTGCTGGGCGGGCCAGGGAGCAAGGAGGG
GCCGCCCCGAGGGAACCATGCTGCCTTCCAGGCTGACGTGTCTGAGGCCAGGGCCGCCAGGTGCCTGCTG
GAACAAGTGCAGGCCTGCTTTTCTCGCCCACCATCTGTCGTTGTGTCCTGTGCGGGCATCACCCAGGATG
AGTTTCTGCTGCACATGTCTGAGGATGACTGGGACAAAGTCATAGCTGTCAACCTCAAGGGCACCTTCCT
AGTCACTCAGGCTGCAGCACAAGCCCTGGTGTCCAATGGTTGTCGTGGTTCCATCATCAACATCAGTAGC
ATCGTAGGAAAGGTGGGGAACGTGGGGCAGACAAACTATGCAGCATCCAAGGCTGGAGTGATTGGGCTGA
CCCAGACCGCAGCCCGGGAGCTTGGACGACATGGGATCCGCTGTAACTCTGTCCTCCCAGGGTTCATTGC
AACACCCATGACACAGAAAGTGCCACAGAAAGTGGTGGACAAGATTACTGAAATGATCCCGATGGGACAC
TTGGGGGACCCTGAGGATGTGGCAGATGTGGTCGCATTCTTGGCATCTGAAGATAGTGGATACATCACAG
GGACCTCAGTGGAAGTCACTGGAGGTCTTTTCATGGCAGAGAACCTCTACTTCCAATCGCACCATCATCA
CCACC
