>Addgene plasmid #38853 | HSD17B8 | addgene partial sequence | sequence record 50377 | T7_term
AGCCGGATCTCAGTGGTGGTGGTGGTGGTGCTCGAGTGCGGCCGCAANCTTGTCGACGGAGCTCGAATTC
GGATCCTCACTTATCGTCGTCATCCTTGTAATCATGGTGGTGATGATGGTGCGATTGGAAGTAGAGGTTC
TCTGCCATGAAAAGACCTCCAGTGACTTCCACTGAGGTCCCTGTGATGTATCCACTATCTTCAGATGCCA
AGAATGCGACCACATCTGCCACATCCTCAGGGTCCCCCAAGTGTCCCATCGGGATCATTTCAGTAATCTT
GTCCACCACTTTCTGTGGCACTTTCTGTGTCATGGGTGTTGCAATGAACCCTGGGAGGACAGAGTTACAG
CGGATCCCATGTCGTCCAAGCTCCCGGGCTGCGGTCTGGGTCAGCCCAATCACTCCAGCCTTGGATGCTG
CATAGTTTGTCTGCCCCACGTTCCCCACCTTTCCTACGATGCTACTGATGTTGATGATGGAACCACGACA
ACCATTGGACACCAGGGCTTGTGCTGCAGCCTGAGTGACTAGGAAGGTGCCCTTGAGGTTGACAGCTATG
ACTTTGTCCCAGTCATCCTCAGACATGTGCAGCAGAAACTCATCCTGGGTGATGCCCGCACAGGACACAA
CGACAGATGGTGGGCGAGAAAAGCAGGCCTGCACTTGTTCCAGCAGGCACCTGGCGGCCCTGGCCTCAGA
CACGTCAGCCTGGAAGGCAGCATGGTTCCCTCGGGGCGGCCCCTCCTTGCTCCCTGGCCCGCCCAGCAGC
CGCACCGTCTCCTGTGCCGCTGCCCGGTCCAGGTCGCAGGCAGCTACGGTGGCCCCCTCTCCGGCCAGGC
GTACACTGACCGCTCGGCCGATGCCGCTCCCCGCACCTGTGACCAA
